>Addgene plasmid #125400 | Lenti-(BB)-hPGK-KRAB-dCas9-P2A-BlastR C2CD4AB-enh1-guide1 | addgene full sequence | sequence record 248983 | Addgene NGS Result
GTTTTAGAGCTAGAAATAGCAAGTTAAAATAAGGCTAGTCCGTTATCAACTTGAAAAAGTGGCACCGAGT
CGGTGCTTTTTTGAATTCGCTAGCTAGGTCTTGAAAGGGGTTGGGGTTGCGCCTTTTCCAAGGCAGCCCT
GGGTTTGCGCAGGGACGCGGCTGCTCTGGGCGTGGTTCCGGGAAACGCAGCGGCGCCGACCCTGGGTCTC
GCACATTCTTCACGTCCGTTCGCAGCGTCACCCGGATCTTCGCCGCTACCCTTGTGGGCCCCCCGGCGAC
GCTTCCTGCTCCGCCCCTAAGTCGGGAAGGTTCCTTGCGGTTCGCGGCGTGCCGGACGTGACAAACGGAA
GCCGCACGTCTCACTAGTACCCTCGCAGACGGACAGCGCCAGGGAGCAATGGCAGCGCGCCGACCGCGAT
GGGCTGTGGCCAATAGCGGCTGCTCAGCAGGGCGCGCCGAGAGCAGCGGCCGGGAAGGGGCGGTGCGGGA
GGCGGGGTGTGGGGCGGTAGTGTGGGCCCTGTTCCTGCCCGCGCGGTGTTCCGCATTCTGCAAGCCTCCG
GAGCGCACGTCGGCAGTCGGCTCCCTCGTTGACCGAATCACCGACCTCTCTCCCCAGGACCGGTGATCCG
CCACCATGGATGCTAAGTCACTAACTGCCTGGTCCCGGACACTGGTGACCTTCAAGGATGTATTTGTGGA
CTTCACCAGGGAGGAGTGGAAGCTGCTGGACACTGCTCAGCAGATCGTGTACAGAAATGTGATGCTGGAG
AACTATAAGAACCTGGTTTCCTTGGGTTATCAGCTTACTAAGCCAGATGTGATCCTCCGGTTGGAGAAGG
GAGAAGAGCCCGGCGGTTCCGGCGGAGGGTCGATGGACAAGAAGTACAGCATCGGCCTGGCCATCGGCAC
CAACTCTGTCGGCTGGGCCGTGATCACCGACGAGTACAAGGTGCCCAGCAAGAAATTCAAGGTGCTGGGC
AACACCGACCGGCACAGCATCAAGAAGAACCTGATCGGCGCCCTGCTGTTCGACAGCGGAGAAACAGCCG
AGGCCACCCGGCTGAAGAGAACCGCCAGAAGAAGATACACCAGACGGAAGAACCGGATCTGCTATCTGCA
AGAGATCTTCAGCAACGAGATGGCCAAGGTGGACGACAGCTTCTTCCACAGACTGGAAGAGTCCTTCCTG
GTGGAAGAGGATAAGAAGCACGAGCGGCACCCCATCTTCGGCAACATCGTGGACGAGGTGGCCTACCACG
AGAAGTACCCCACCATCTACCACCTGAGAAAGAAACTGGTGGACAGCACCGACAAGGCCGACCTGCGGCT
GATCTATCTGGCCCTGGCCCACATGATCAAGTTCCGGGGCCACTTCCTGATCGAGGGCGACCTGAACCCC
GACAACAGCGACGTGGACAAGCTGTTCATCCAGCTGGTGCAGACCTACAACCAGCTGTTCGAGGAAAACC
CCATCAACGCCAGCGGCGTGGACGCCAAGGCCATCCTGTCTGCCAGACTGAGCAAGAGCAGACGGCTGGA
AAATCTGATCGCCCAGCTGCCCGGCGAGAAGAAGAATGGCCTGTTCGGCAACCTGATTGCCCTGAGCCTG
GGCCTGACCCCCAACTTCAAGAGCAACTTCGACCTGGCCGAGGATGCCAAACTGCAGCTGAGCAAGGACA
CCTACGACGACGACCTGGACAACCTGCTGGCCCAGATCGGCGACCAGTACGCCGACCTGTTTCTGGCCGC
CAAGAACCTGTCCGACGCCATCCTGCTGAGCGACATCCTGAGAGTGAACACCGAGATCACCAAGGCCCCC
CTGAGCGCCTCTATGATCAAGAGATACGACGAGCACCACCAGGACCTGACCCTGCTGAAAGCTCTCGTGC
GGCAGCAGCTGCCTGAGAAGTACAAAGAGATTTTCTTCGACCAGAGCAAGAACGGCTACGCCGGCTACAT
CGATGGCGGAGCCAGCCAGGAAGAGTTCTACAAGTTCATCAAGCCCATCCTGGAAAAGATGGACGGCACC
GAGGAACTGCTCGTGAAGCTGAACAGAGAGGACCTGCTGCGGAAGCAGCGGACCTTCGACAACGGCAGCA
TCCCCCACCAGATCCACCTGGGAGAGCTGCACGCCATTCTGCGGCGGCAGGAAGATTTTTACCCATTCCT
GAAGGACAACCGGGAAAAGATCGAGAAGATCCTGACCTTCCGCATCCCCTACTACGTGGGCCCTCTGGCC
AGGGGAAACAGCAGATTCGCCTGGATGACCAGAAAGAGCGAGGAAACCATCACCCCCTGGAACTTCGAGG
AAGTGGTGGACAAGGGCGCCAGCGCCCAGAGCTTCATCGAGCGGATGACCAACTTCGATAAGAACCTGCC
CAACGAGAAGGTGCTGCCCAAGCACAGCCTGCTGTACGAGTACTTCACCGTGTACAACGAGCTGACCAAA
GTGAAATACGTGACCGAGGGAATGAGAAAGCCCGCCTTCCTGAGCGGCGAGCAGAAAAAAGCCATCGTGG
ACCTGCTGTTCAAGACCAACCGGAAAGTGACCGTGAAGCAGCTGAAAGAGGACTACTTCAAGAAAATCGA
GTGCTTCGACTCCGTGGAAATCTCCGGCGTGGAAGATCGGTTCAACGCCTCCCTGGGCACATACCACGAT
CTGCTGAAAATTATCAAGGACAAGGACTTCCTGGACAATGAGGAAAACGAGGACATTCTGGAAGATATCG
TGCTGACCCTGACACTGTTTGAGGACAGAGAGATGATCGAGGAACGGCTGAAAACCTATGCCCACCTGTT
CGACGACAAAGTGATGAAGCAGCTGAAGCGGCGGAGATACACCGGCTGGGGCAGGCTGAGCCGGAAGCTG
ATCAACGGCATCCGGGACAAGCAGTCCGGCAAGACAATCCTGGATTTCCTGAAGTCCGACGGCTTCGCCA
ACAGAAACTTCATGCAGCTGATCCACGACGACAGCCTGACCTTTAAAGAGGACATCCAGAAAGCCCAGGT
GTCCGGCCAGGGCGATAGCCTGCACGAGCACATTGCCAATCTGGCCGGCAGCCCCGCCATTAAGAAGGGC
ATCCTGCAGACAGTGAAGGTGGTGGACGAGCTCGTGAAAGTGATGGGCCGGCACAAGCCCGAGAACATCG
TGATCGAAATGGCCAGAGAGAACCAGACCACCCAGAAGGGACAGAAGAACAGCCGCGAGAGAATGAAGCG
GATCGAAGAGGGCATCAAAGAGCTGGGCAGCCAGATCCTGAAAGAACACCCCGTGGAAAACACCCAGCTG
CAGAACGAGAAGCTGTACCTGTACTACCTGCAGAATGGGCGGGATATGTACGTGGACCAGGAACTGGACA
TCAACCGGCTGTCCGACTACGATGTGGACGCTATCGTGCCTCAGAGCTTTCTGAAGGACGACTCCATCGA
TAACAAAGTGCTGACTCGGAGCGACAAGAACCGGGGCAAGAGCGACAACGTGCCCTCCGAAGAGGTCGTG
AAGAAGATGAAGAACTACTGGCGCCAGCTGCTGAATGCCAAGCTGATTACCCAGAGGAAGTTCGACAATC
TGACCAAGGCCGAGAGAGGCGGCCTGAGCGAACTGGATAAGGCCGGCTTCATCAAGAGACAGCTGGTGGA
AACCCGGCAGATCACAAAGCACGTGGCACAGATCCTGGACTCCCGGATGAACACTAAGTACGACGAGAAC
GACAAACTGATCCGGGAAGTGAAAGTGATCACCCTGAAGTCCAAGCTGGTGTCCGATTTCCGGAAGGATT
TCCAGTTTTACAAAGTGCGCGAGATCAACAACTACCACCACGCCCACGACGCCTACCTGAACGCCGTCGT
GGGAACCGCCCTGATCAAAAAGTACCCTAAGCTGGAAAGCGAGTTCGTGTACGGCGACTACAAGGTGTAC
GACGTGCGGAAGATGATCGCCAAGAGCGAGCAGGAAATCGGCAAGGCTACCGCCAAGTACTTCTTCTACA
GCAACATCATGAACTTTTTCAAGACCGAGATTACCCTGGCCAACGGCGAGATCCGGAAGCGGCCTCTGAT
CGAGACAAACGGCGAAACAGGCGAGATCGTGTGGGATAAGGGCCGGGACTTTGCCACCGTGCGGAAAGTG
CTGTCTATGCCCCAAGTGAATATCGTGAAAAAGACCGAGGTGCAGACAGGCGGCTTCAGCAAAGAGTCTA
TCCTGCCCAAGAGGAACAGCGACAAGCTGATCGCCAGAAAGAAGGACTGGGACCCTAAGAAGTACGGCGG
CTTCGACAGCCCCACCGTGGCCTATTCTGTGCTGGTGGTGGCCAAAGTGGAAAAGGGCAAGTCCAAGAAA
CTGAAGAGTGTGAAAGAGCTGCTGGGGATCACCATCATGGAAAGAAGCAGCTTCGAGAAGAATCCCATCG
ACTTTCTGGAAGCCAAGGGCTACAAAGAAGTGAAAAAGGACCTGATCATCAAGCTGCCTAAGTACTCCCT
GTTCGAGCTGGAAAACGGCCGGAAGAGAATGCTGGCCTCTGCCGGCGAACTGCAGAAGGGAAACGAACTG
GCCCTGCCCTCCAAATATGTGAACTTCCTGTACCTGGCCAGCCACTATGAGAAGCTGAAGGGCTCCCCCG
AGGATAATGAGCAGAAACAGCTGTTTGTGGAACAGCACAAACACTACCTGGACGAGATCATCGAGCAGAT
CAGCGAGTTCTCCAAGAGAGTGATCCTGGCCGACGCTAATCTGGACAAGGTGCTGAGCGCCTACAACAAG
CACAGAGACAAGCCTATCAGAGAGCAGGCCGAGAATATCATCCACCTGTTTACCCTGACCAGTCTGGGAG
CCCCTGCCGCCTTCAAGTACTTTGACACCACCATCGACCGGAAGAGGTACACCAGCACCAAAGAGGTGCT
GGACGCCACCCTGATCCACCAGAGCATCACCGGCCTGTACGAGACACGGATCGACCTGTCTCAGCTGGGA
GGCGACGCCTATCCCTATGACGTGCCCGATTATGCCAGCCTGGGCAGCGGCTCCCCCAAGAAAAAACGCA
AGGTGGAAGATCCTAAGAAAAAGCGGAAAGTGGACGGCATTGGTAGTGGGAGCAACGGCAGCAGCGGGGA
TCCGGCCGCAACAAACTTCTCTCTGCTGAAACAAGCCGGAGATGTCGAAGAGAATCCTGGACCGATGGCC
AAGCCTTTGTCTCAAGAAGAATCCACCCTCATTGAAAGAGCAACGGCTACAATCAACAGCATCCCCATCT
CTGAAGACTACAGCGTCGCCAGCGCAGCTCTCTCTAGCGACGGCCGCATCTTCACTGGTGTCAATGTATA
TCATTTTACTGGGGGACCTTGTGCAGAACTCGTGGTGCTGGGCACTGCTGCTGCTGCGGCAGCTGGCAAC
CTGACTTGTATCGTCGCGATCGGAAATGAGAACAGGGGCATCTTGAGCCCCTGCGGACGGTGCCGACAGG
TGCTTCTCGATCTGCATCCTGGGATCAAAGCCATAGTGAAGGACAGTGATGGACAGCCGACGGCAGTTGG
GATTCGTGAATTGCTGCCCTCTGGTTATGTGTGGGAGGGCTAAGAATTCGATATCAAGCTTATCGGTAAT
CAACCTCTGGATTACAAAATTTGTGAAAGATTGACTGGTATTCTTAACTATGTTGCTCCTTTTACGCTAT
GTGGATACGCTGCTTTAATGCCTTTGTATCATGCTATTGCTTCCCGTATGGCTTTCATTTTCTCCTCCTT
GTATAAATCCTGGTTGCTGTCTCTTTATGAGGAGTTGTGGCCCGTTGTCAGGCAACGTGGCGTGGTGTGC
ACTGTGTTTGCTGACGCAACCCCCACTGGTTGGGGCATTGCCACCACCTGTCAGCTCCTTTCCGGGACTT
TCGCTTTCCCCCTCCCTATTGCCACGGCGGAACTCATCGCCGCCTGCCTTGCCCGCTGCTGGACAGGGGC
TCGGCTGTTGGGCACTGACAATTCCGTGGTGTTGTCGGGGAAATCATCGTCCTTTCCTTGGCTGCTCGCC
TGTGTTGCCACCTGGATTCTGCGCGGGACGTCCTTCTGCTACGTCCCTTCGGCCCTCAATCCAGCGGACC
TTCCTTCCCGCGGCCTGCTGCCGGCTCTGCGGCCTCTTCCGCGTCTTCGCCTTCGCCCTCAGACGAGTCG
GATCTCCCTTTGGGCCGCCTCCCCGCGTCGACTTTAAGACCAATGACTTACAAGGCAGCTGTAGATCTTA
GCCACTTTTTAAAAGAAAAGGGGGGACTGGAAGGGCTAATTCACTCCCAACGAAGACAAGATCTGCTTTT
TGCTTGTACTGGGTCTCTCTGGTTAGACCAGATCTGAGCCTGGGAGCTCTCTGGCTAACTAGGGAACCCA
CTGCTTAAGCCTCAATAAAGCTTGCCTTGAGTGCTTCAAGTAGTGTGTGCCCGTCTGTTGTGTGACTCTG
GTAACTAGAGATCCCTCAGACCCTTTTAGTCAGTGTGGAAAATCTCTAGCAGGGCCCGTTTAAACCCGCT
GATCAGCCTCGACTGTGCCTTCTAGTTGCCAGCCATCTGTTGTTTGCCCCTCCCCCGTGCCTTCCTTGAC
CCTGGAAGGTGCCACTCCCACTGTCCTTTCCTAATAAAATGAGGAAATTGCATCGCATTGTCTGAGTAGG
TGTCATTCTATTCTGGGGGGTGGGGTGGGGCAGGACAGCAAGGGGGAGGATTGGGAAGACAATAGCAGGC
ATGCTGGGGATGCGGTGGGCTCTATGGCTTCTGAGGCGGAAAGAACCAGCTGGGGCTCTAGGGGGTATCC
CC
[124 nt withheld, positions 6793-6916]
C
[91 nt withheld, positions 6918-7008]
A
[49 nt withheld, positions 7010-7058]
CCTTTGACGTTGGAGTCCACGTTCTTT
[37 nt withheld, positions 7086-7122]
ACCCTATCTCGGTCTATTCTTTTGATTTATAAGGGATTTTGCCGATTTCGGCCTATTGGTTAAAAAATGA
GCTGATTTAACAAAAATTTAACGCGAATTAATTCTGTGGAATGTGTGTCAGTTAGGGTGTGGAAAGTCCC
CAGGCTCCCCAGCAGGCAGAAGTATGCAAAGCATGCATCTCAATTAGTCAGCAACCAGGTGTGGAAAGTC
CCCAGGCTCCCCAGCAGGCAGAAGTATGCAAAGCATGCATCTCAATTAGTCAGCAACCATAGTCCCGCCC
CTAACTCCGCCCATCCCGCCCCTAACTCCGCCCAGTTCCGCCCATTCTCCGCCCCATGGCTGACTAATTT
TTTTTATTTATGCAGAGGCCGAGGCCGCCTCTGCCTCTGAGCTATTCCAGAAGTAGTGAGGAGGCTTTTT
TGGAGGCCTAGGCTTTTGCAAAAAGCTCCCGGGAGCTTGTATATCCATTTTCGGATCTGATCAGCACGTG
TTGACAATTAATCATCGGCATAGTATATCGGCATAGTATAATACGACAAGGTGAGGAACTAAACCATGGC
CAAGTTGACCAGTGCCGTTCCGGTGCTCACCGCGCGCGACGTCGCCGGAGCGGTCGAGTTCTGGACCGAC
CGGCTCGGGTTCTCCCGGGACTTCGTGGAGGACGACTTCGCCGGTGTGGTCCGGGACGACGTGACCCTGT
TCATCAGCGCGGTCCAGGACCAGGTGGTGCCGGACAACACCCTGGCCTGGGTGTGGGTGCGCGGCCTGGA
CGAGCTGTACGCCGAGTGGTCGGAGGTCGTGTCCACGAACTTCCGGGACGCCTCCGGGCCGGCCATGACC
GAGATCGGCGAGCAGCCGTGGGGGCGGGAGTTCGCCCTGCGCGACCCGGCCGGCAACTGCGTGCACTTCG
TGGCCGAGGAGCAGGACTGACACGTGCTACGAGATTTCGATTCCACCGCCGCCTTCTATGAAAGGTTGGG
CTTCGGAATCGTTTTCCGGGACGCCGGCTGGATGATCCTCCAGCGCGGGGATCTCATGCTGGAGTTCTTC
GCCCACCCCAACTTGTTTATTGCAGCTTATAATGGTTACAAATAAAGCAATAGCATCACAAATTTCACAA
ATAAAGCATTTTTTTCACTGCATTCTAGTTGTGGTTTGTCCAAACTCATCAATGTATCTTATCATGTCTG
TATACCGTCGACCTCTAGCTAGAGCTTGGCGTAATCATGGTCATAGCTGTTTCCTGTGTGAAATTGTTAT
CCGCTCACAATTCCACACAACATACGAGCCGGAAGCATAAAGTGTAAAGCCTGGGGTGCCTAATGAGTGA
GCTAACTCACATTAATTGCGTTGCGCTCACTGCCCGCTTTCCAGTCGGGAAACCTGTCGTGCCAGCTGCA
TTAATGAATCGGCCAACGCGCGGGGAGAGGCGGTTTGCGTATTGGGCGCTCTTCCGCTTCCTCGCTCACT
GACTCGCTGCGCTCGGTCGTTCGGCTGCGGCGAGCGGTATCAGCTCACTCAAAGGCGGTAATACGGTTAT
CCACAGAATCAGGGGATAACGCAGGAAAGAACATGTGAGCAAAAGGCCAGCAAAAGGCCAGGAACCGTAA
AAAGGCCGCGTTGCTGGCGTTTTTCCATAGGCTCCGCCCCCCTGACGAGCATCACAAAAATCGACGCTCA
AGTCAGAGGTGGCGAAACCCGACAGGACTATAAAGATACCAGGCGTTTCCCCCTGGAAGCTCCCTCGTGC
GCTCTCCTGTTCCGACCCTGCCGCTTACCGGATACCTGTCCGCCTTTCTCCCTTCGGGAAGCGTGGCGCT
TTCTCATAGCTCACGCTGTAGGTATCTCAGTTCGGTGTAGGTCGTTCGCTCCAAGCTGGGCTGTGTGCAC
GAACCCCCCGTTCAGCCCGACCGCTGCGCCTTATCCGGTAACTATCGTCTTGAGTCCAACCCGGTAAGAC
ACGACTTATCGCCACTGGCAGCAGCCACTGGTAACAGGATTAGCAGAGCGAGGTATGTAGGCGGTGCTAC
AGAGTTCTTGAAGTGGTGGCCTAACTACGGCTACACTAGAAGAACAGTATTTGGTATCTGCGCTCTGCTG
AAGCCAGTTACCTTCGGAAAAAGAGTTGGTAGCTCTTGATCCGGCAAACAAACCACCGCTGGTAGCGGTG
GTTTTTTTGTTTGCAAGCAGCAGATTACGCGCAGAAAAAAAGGATCTCAAGAAGATCCTTTGATCTTTTC
TACGGGGTCTGACGCTCAGTGGAACGAAAACTCACGTTAAGGGATTTTGGTCATGAGATTATCAAAAAGG
ATCTTCACCTAGATCCTTTTAAATTAAAAATGAAGTTTTAAATCAATCTAAAGTATATATGAGTAAACTT
GGTCTGACAGTTACCAATGCTTAATCAGTGAGGCACCTATCTCAGCGATCTGTCTATTTCGTTCATCCAT
AGTTGCCTGACTCCCCGTCGTGTAGATAACTACGATACGGGAGGGCTTACCATCTGGCCCCAGTGCTGCA
ATGATACCGCGAGACCCACGCTCACCGGCTCCAGATTTATCAGCAATAAACCAGCCAGCCGGAAGGGCCG
AGCGCAGAAGTGGTCCTGCAACTTTATCCGCCTCCATCCAGTCTATTAATTGTTGCCGGGAAGCTAGAGT
AAGTAGTTCGCCAGTTAATAGTTTGCGCAACGTTGTTGCCATTGCTACAGGCATCGTGGTGTCACGCTCG
TCGTTTGGTATGGCTTCATTCAGCTCCGGTTCCCAACGATCAAGGCGAGTTACATGATCCCCCATGTTGT
GCAAAAAAGCGGTTAGCTCCTTCGGTCCTCCGATCGTTGTCAGAAGTAAGTTGGCCGCAGTGTTATCACT
CATGGTTATGGCAGCACTGCATAATTCTCTTACTGTCATGCCATCCGTAAGATGCTTTTCTGTGACTGGT
GAGTACTCAACCAAGTCATTCTGAGAATAGTGTATGCGGCGACCGAGTTGCTCTTGCCCGGCGTCAATAC
GGGATAATACCGCGCCACATAGCAGAACTTTAAAAGTGCTCATCATTGGAAAACGTTCTTCGGGGCGAAA
ACTCTCAAGGATCTTACCGCTGTTGAGATCCAGTTCGATGTAACCCACTCGTGCACCCAACTGATCTTCA
GCATCTTTTACTTTCACCAGCGTTTCTGGGTGAGCAAAAACAGGAAGGCAAAATGCCGCAAAAAAGGGAA
TAAGGGCGACACGGAAATGTTGAATACTCATACTCTTCCTTTTTCAATATTATTGAAGCATTTATCAGGG
TTATTGTCTCATGAGCGGATACATATTTGAATGTATTTAGAAAAATAAACAAATAGGGGTTCCGCGCACA
TTTCCCCGAAAAGTGCCACCTGACGTCGACGGATCGGGAGATCTCCCGATCCCCTATGGTGCACTCTCAG
TACAATCTGCTCTGATGCCGCATAGTTAAGCCAGTATCTGCTCCCTGCTTGTGTGTTGGAGGTCGCTGAG
TAGTGCGCGAGCAAAATTTAAGCTACAACAAGGCAAGGCTTGACCGACAATTGCATGAAGAATCTGCTTA
GGGTTAGGCGTTTTGCGCTGCTTCGCGATGTACGGGCCAGATATACGCGTTGACATTGATTATTGACTAG
TTATTAATAGTAATCAATTACGGGGTCATTAGTTCATAGCCCATATATGGAGTTCCGCGTTACATAACTT
ACGGTAAATGGCCCGCCTGGCTGACCGCCCAACGACCCCCGCCCATTGACGTCAATAATGACGTATGTTC
CCATAGTAACGCCAATAGGGACTTTCCATTGACGTCAATGGGTGGAGTATTTACGGTAAACTGCCCACTT
GGCAGTACATCAAGTGTATCATATGCCAAGTACGCCCCCTATTGACGTCAATGACGGTAAATGGCCCGCC
TGGCATTATGCCCAGTACATGACCTTATGGGACTTTCCTACTTGGCAGTACATCTACGTATTAGTCATCG
CTATTACCATGGTGATGCGGTTTTGGCAGTACATCAATGGGCGTGGATAGCGGTTTGACTCACGGGGATT
TCCAAGTCTCCACCCCATTGACGTCAATGGGAGTTTGTTTTGGCACCAAAATCAACGGGACTTTCCAAAA
TGTCGTAACAACTCCGCCCCATTGACGCAAATGGGCGGTAGGCGTGTACGGTGGGAGGTCTATATAAGCA
GCGCGTTTTGCCTGTACTGGGTCTCTCTGGTTAGACCAGATCTGAGCCTGGGAGCTCTCTGGCTAACTAG
GGAACCCACTGCTTAAGCCTCAATAAAGCTTGCCTTGAGTGCTTCAAGTAGTGTGTGCCCGTCTGTTGTG
TGACTCTGGTAACTAGAGATCCCTCAGACCCTTTTAGTCAGTGTGGAAAATCTCTAGCAGTGGCGCCCGA
ACAGGGACTTGAAAGCGAAAGGGAAACCAGAGGAGCTCTCTCGACGCAGGACTCGGCTTGCTGAAGCGCG
CACGGCAAGAGGCGAGGGGCGGCGACTGGTGAGTACGCCAAAAATTTTGACTAGCGGAGGCTAGAAGGAG
AGAGATGGGTGCGAGAGCGTCAGTATTAAGCGGGGGAGAATTAGATCGCGATGGGAAAAAATTCGGTTAA
GGCCAGGGGGAAAGAAAAAATATAAATTAAAACATATAGTATGGGCAAGCAGGGAGCTAGAACGATTCGC
AGTTAATCCTGGCCTGTTAGAAACATCAGAAGGCTGTAGACAAATACTGGGACAGCTACAACCATCCCTT
CAGACAGGATCAGAAGAACTTAGATCATTATATAATACAGTAGCAACCCTCTATTGTGTGCATCAAAGGA
TAGAGATAAAAGACACCAAGGAAGCTTTAGACAAGATAGAGGAAGAGCAAAACAAAAGTAAGACCACCGC
ACAGCAAGCGGCCGCTGATCTTCAGACCTGGAGGAGGAGATATGAGGGACAATTGGAGAAGTGAATTATA
TAAATATAAAGTAGTAAAAATTGAACCATTAGGAGTAGCACCCACCAAGGCAAAGAGAAGAGTGGTGCAG
AGAGAAAAAAGAGCAGTGGGAATAGGAGCTTTGTTCCTTGGGTTCTTGGGAGCAGCAGGAAGCACTATGG
GCGCAGCGTCAATGACGCTGACGGTACAGGCCAGACAATTATTGTCTGGTATAGTGCAGCAGCAGAACAA
TTTGCTGAGGGCTATTGAGGCGCAACAGCATCTGTTGCAACTCACAGTCTGGGGCATCAAGCAGCTCCAG
GCAAGAATCCTGGCTGTGGAAAGATACCTAAAGGATCAACAGCTCCTGGGGATTTGGGGTTGCTCTGGAA
AACTCATTTGCACCACTGCTGTGCCTTGGAATGCTAGTTGGAGTAATAAATCTCTGGAACAGATTTGGAA
TCACACGACCTGGATGGAGTGGGACAGAGAAATTAACAATTACACAAGCTTAATACACTCCTTAATTGAA
GAATCGCAAAACCAGCAAGAAAAGAATGAACAAGAATTATTGGAATTAGATAAATGGGCAAGTTTGTGGA
ATTGGTTTAACATAACAAATTGGCTGTGGTATATAAAATTATTCATAATGATAGTAGGAGGCTTGGTAGG
TTTAAGAATAGTTTTTGCTGTACTTTCTATAGTGAATAGAGTTAGGCAGGGATATTCACCATTATCGTTT
CAGACCCACCTCCCAACCCCGAGGGGACCCGACAGGCCCGAAGGAATAGAAGAAGAAGGTGGAGAGAGAG
ACAGAGACAGATCCATTCGATTAGTGAACGGATCGGCACTGCGTGCGCCAATTCTGCAGACAAATGGCAG
TATTCATCCACAATTTTAAAAGAAAAGGGGGGATTGGGGGGTACAGTGCAGGGGAAAGAATAGTAGACAT
AATAGCAACAGACATACAAACTAAAGAATTACAAAAACAAATTACAAAAATTCAAAATTTTCGGGTTTAT
TACAGGGACAGCAGAGATCCAGTTTGGTTAATTAAGGTACCGAGGGCCTATTTCCCATGATTCCTTCATA
TTTGCATATACGATACAAGGCTGTTAGAGAGATAATTAGAATTAATTTGACTGTAAACACAAAGATATTA
GTACAAAATACGTGACGTAGAAAGTAATAATTTCTTGGGTAGTTTGCAGTTTTAAAATTATGTTTTAAAA
TGGACTATCATATGCTTACCGTAACTTGAAAGTATTTCGATTTCTTGGCTTTATATATCTTGTGGAAAGG
ACGAAACACCGCAACCAAAACATTAAACGT
Features (pLannotate 1.2.2; 34 found; start..end, strand, type, name):
      1..76      +  misc_RNA       gRNA scaffold: guide RNA scaffold for the Streptococcus pyogenes CRISPR/Cas9 system
    107..617     +  promoter       hPGK promoter: human phosphoglycerate kinase 1 promoter
    666..851     +  CDS            KRAB: Krüppel-associated box (KRAB) transcriptional repression domain from the human zinc finger protein ZNF10 (Margolin et al., 1994)
    873..4976    +  CDS            Cas9: Cas9 (Csn1) endonuclease from the Streptococcus pyogenes Type II CRISPR/Cas system generates RNA-guided double strand breaks in DNA
   5175..5573    +  CDS            BSD: blasticidin S deaminase; Aspergillus terreus BSD; confers resistance to blasticidin
   5574..5595    +  misc_feature   MCS (fragment): pBluescript multiple cloning site
   5598..6186    +  misc_feature   WPRE: woodchuck hepatitis virus posttranscriptional regulatory element
   6237..6256    +  misc_feature   cPPT/CTS (fragment): central polypurine tract and central termination sequence of HIV-1
   6258..6491    +  LTR            3' LTR (ΔU3): self-inactivating 3' long terminal repeat (LTR) from HIV-1
   6523..6747    +  polyA_signal   bGH poly(A) signal: bovine growth hormone polyadenylation signal
   6751..6772    +  promoter       SV40 promoter (fragment): SV40 enhancer and early promoter
   6793..7221    +  rep_origin     f1 ori (sequence partly withheld): f1 bacteriophage origin of replication; arrow indicates direction of (+) strand synthesis
   7235..7564    +  promoter       SV40 promoter: SV40 enhancer and early promoter
   7612..7659    +  promoter       EM7 promoter: synthetic bacterial promoter&nbsp
   7678..8052    +  CDS            BleoR: antibiotic-binding protein; Sh ble from Streptoalloteichus hindustanus; confers resistance to bleomycin, phleomycin, and Zeocin™
   8062..8187    +  CDS            ble (fragment): BLE_KLEPN - Experimental evidence at protein level: Swiss-Prot protein existence level 1. Binding protein with a strong affinity to the bleomycin family of antibiotics. Binds to CL990; an antimitotic-antibiotic compound. From Klebsiella pneumoniae.
   8182..8303    +  polyA_signal   SV40 poly(A) signal: SV40 polyadenylation signal
   8374..8396    -  protein_bind   lac operator (fragment): The lac repressor binds to the lac operator to inhibit transcription in E. coli. This inhibition can be relieved by adding lactose or isopropyl-β-D-thiogalactopyranoside (IPTG). lac repressor encoded by lacI
   8400..8430    -  promoter       lac promoter: promoter for the E. coli lac operon
   8445..8466    -  protein_bind   CAP binding site: CAP binding activates transcription in the presence of cAMP. E. coli catabolite activator protein
   8479..8571    -  CDS            lacI (fragment): lac repressor; lacI; The lac repressor binds to the lac operator to inhibit transcription in E. coli. This inhibition can be relieved by adding lactose or isopropyl-β-D-thiogalactopyranoside (IPTG).
   8754..9342    -  rep_origin     ori: high-copy-number ColE1/pMB1/pBR322/pUC origin of replication
   9513..10373   -  CDS            AmpR: β-lactamase; bla; confers resistance to ampicillin, carbenicillin, and related antibiotics
  10374..10478   -  promoter       AmpR promoter: bla
  10537..10589   -  misc_feature   bom (fragment): basis of mobility region from pBR322
  10744..11123   +  enhancer       CMV enhancer: human cytomegalovirus immediate early enhancer
  11124..11323   +  promoter       CMV promoter: human cytomegalovirus (CMV) immediate early promoter
  11341..11521   +  LTR            5' LTR (truncated): truncated 5' long terminal repeat (LTR) from HIV-1
  11568..11693   +  misc_feature   HIV-1 Ψ: packaging signal of human immunodeficiency virus type 1
  11677..12040   +  CDS            HIV-1 gag (fragment): gag protein from human immunodeficiency virus 1; gag
  12186..12419   +  misc_feature   RRE: The Rev response element (RRE) of HIV-1 allows for Rev-dependent mRNA export from the nucleus to the cytoplasm.
  12796..12896   +  CDS            Rev (fragment): human immunodeficiency virus 1 (HIV-1) Rev protein; rev; enhances nuclear export of unspliced and incompletely spliced viral mRNAs
  12946..13063   +  misc_feature   cPPT/CTS: central polypurine tract and central termination sequence of HIV-1
  13114..13354   +  promoter       U6 promoter: RNA polymerase III promoter for human U6 snRNA
