[The description below was written by a language model from this plasmid's Addgene catalogue record and pLannotate feature annotations shown in this document.]
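Description:
Lenti-(BB)-hPGK-KRAB-dCas9-P2A-BlastR C2CD4AB-enh1-guide1 is an all-in-one lentiviral CRISPR interference vector (13,382 nt in the sequenced record) for mammalian cells, derived from the parental Lenti-(BB)-hPGK-KRAB-dCas9-P2A-BlastR backbone by inserting a single guide sequence. It is propagated in E. coli as a high-copy plasmid through a ColE1/pUC-type origin with ampicillin resistance. The backbone also carries an f1 origin and an SV40/EM7-driven bleomycin/Zeocin resistance cassette lying outside the viral transfer region. The viral portion has a third-generation layout: a CMV enhancer/promoter fused to a truncated HIV-1 5' LTR drives genomic RNA production in packaging cells, followed by the Ψ packaging signal, a gag fragment, the RRE for Rev-dependent export, and a cPPT/CTS. A WPRE and a self-inactivating ΔU3 3' LTR close the cassette, with a bGH polyadenylation signal downstream.

Between the LTRs are two expression units. A human U6 Pol III promoter transcribes the guide RNA, joined to the S. pyogenes gRNA scaffold (the annotation spans the plasmid numbering origin). The human PGK promoter drives the ZNF10 KRAB repression domain fused to Cas9, which the catalogue identifies as catalytically dead dCas9 with a C-terminal HA tag. According to the construct name, a P2A peptide links this fusion to blasticidin S deaminase, allowing blasticidin selection of transduced cells; neither the P2A nor the HA tag is annotated separately in the feature table. The guide directs KRAB-dCas9 to a human pancreatic islet enhancer at the C2CD4A/B GWAS locus that contains the type 2 diabetes-associated variant rs182222907, so the construct is used to silence that enhancer.
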