Addgene plasmid #125400: Lenti-(BB)-hPGK-KRAB-dCas9-P2A-BlastR C2CD4AB-enh1-guide1
Purpose: CRISPR-mediated repression of human islet enhancer containing T2D-associated variant rs182222907 (C2CD4A/B GWAS locus)
Depositing lab: Jorge Ferrer. Depositing organization: Imperial College London. Publication: Human pancreatic islet three-dimensional chromatin architecture provides insights into the genetics of type 2 diabetes. Miguel-Escalada I, Bonas-Guarch S, Cebola I, Ponsa-Cobas J, Mendieta-Esteban J, Atla G, Javierre BM, Rolando DMY, Farabella I, Morgan CC, Garcia-Hurtado J, Beucher A, Moran I, Pasquali L, Ramos-Rodriguez M, Appel EVR, Linneberg A, Gjesing AP, Witte DR, Pedersen O, Grarup N, Ravassard P, Torrents D, Mercader JM, Piemonti L, Berney T, de Koning EJP, Kerr-Conte J, Pattou F, Fedko IO, Groop L, Prokopenko I, Hansen T, Marti-Renom MA, Fraser P, Ferrer J. Nat Genet. 2019 Jun 28. pii: 10.1038/s41588-019-0457-0. doi: 10.1038/s41588-019-0457-0. PubMed 31253982.
Backbone
  Vector backbone: Lenti-(BB)-hPGK-KRAB-dCas9-P2A-BlastR
  Backbone manufacturer: Jorge Ferrer (Addgene #118155)
  Vector type: Mammalian Expression, Lentiviral, CRISPR
  Selectable markers: Blasticidin
Growth in bacteria
  Bacterial resistance: Ampicillin, 100 μg/mL
  Growth temperature: 37°C
  Growth strain: Stbl3
  Copy number: High Copy
Gene/Insert
  Gene/Insert name: KRAB-dCas9-2A-BlastR
  gRNA/shRNA sequence: CAACCAAAACATTAAACGT
  Species: H. sapiens (human)
  Promoter: hPGK and U6
  Tag / fusion protein: HA (C terminal on backbone)
  Cloning method: Restriction Enzyme; 5′ cloning site Unknown (destroyed during cloning); 3′ cloning site Unknown (destroyed during cloning)
  Sequencing primers: 5′ GATCCGCCACCATGGATGC
Terms and licenses: Academic/Nonprofit Terms; Industry Terms: Not Available to Industry
How to cite: Lenti-(BB)-hPGK-KRAB-dCas9-P2A-BlastR C2CD4AB-enh1-guide1 was a gift from Jorge Ferrer (Addgene plasmid # 125400 ; http://n2t.net/addgene:125400 ; RRID:Addgene_125400)
